Addgene plasmid #106053: Opto-GPR153
Purpose: Expression of a chimeric G-protein coupled receptor (Rhodopsin-GPR153; Opto-GPR153; E7)
Depositing lab: Harald Janovjak. Depositing organization: Institute of Science and Technology Austria (I.S.T. Austria). Publication: Optical functionalization of human Class A orphan G-protein-coupled receptors. Morri M, Sanchez-Romero I, Tichy AM, Kainrath S, Gerrard EJ, Hirschfeld PP, Schwarz J, Janovjak H. Nat Commun. 2018 May 16;9(1):1950. doi: 10.1038/s41467-018-04342-1. PubMed 29769519.
Backbone
  Vector backbone: pcDNA3.1-
  Backbone manufacturer: Invitrogen
  Backbone size w/o insert (bp): 5427
  Vector type: Mammalian Expression
  Selectable markers: Neomycin (select with G418)
Growth in bacteria
  Bacterial resistance: Ampicillin, 100 μg/mL
  Growth temperature: 37°C
  Growth strain: DH5alpha
  Copy number: High Copy
Gene/Insert
  Gene/Insert name: Opto-GPR153
  Species: H. sapiens (human), B. taurus (bovine)
  Insert size (bp): 2034
  Mutation: Chimeric receptor protein
  Entrez Gene: GPR153 (a.k.a. PGR1)
  Promoter: CMV
  Tag / fusion protein: VSV-G (N terminal on insert); Rhodopsin-1D4 (C terminal on insert)
  Cloning method: Restriction Enzyme; 5′ cloning site unknown (unknown if destroyed); 3′ cloning site unknown (unknown if destroyed)
  Sequencing primers: 5′ CMV_F (CGCAAATGGGCGGTAGGCGTG); 3′ pcDNA_R (CAACAGATGGCTGGCAAC)
Terms and licenses: Academic/Nonprofit Terms; Industry Terms: Not Available to Industry
Depositor comments: two step cloning; 5' and 3' sites cannot be used for (sub)cloning
How to cite: Opto-GPR153 was a gift from Harald Janovjak (Addgene plasmid # 106053 ; http://n2t.net/addgene:106053 ; RRID:Addgene_106053)
