[The description below was written by a language model from this plasmid's Addgene catalogue record and pLannotate feature annotations shown in this document.]
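Description:
Opto-GPR153 is a mammalian expression plasmid built on the Invitrogen pcDNA3.1(-) backbone, with a sequenced length of about 7.4 kb. It is maintained in E. coli at high copy through a ColE1/pUC-type origin and selected with ampicillin via the β-lactamase gene. An f1 origin is also present. For mammalian cells, an SV40 early promoter drives the neomycin phosphotransferase gene followed by an SV40 polyadenylation signal, allowing G418 selection of stable transfectants.

The payload is a roughly 2 kb open reading frame encoding a chimeric G-protein-coupled receptor that combines bovine rhodopsin with the human orphan receptor GPR153. It is placed downstream of the human cytomegalovirus immediate-early enhancer and promoter and terminated by the bovine growth hormone polyadenylation signal. A T7 promoter lies just upstream of the insert as part of the standard backbone. The catalogue entry lists an N-terminal VSV-G epitope and a C-terminal rhodopsin 1D4 epitope, which can serve for detecting the receptor. The automated feature table annotates only the rhodopsin-matching portion of the coding region. The GPR153-derived segments and the tags are not individually annotated, and the record does not state exactly which domains come from each parent. Several small hits, such as an HIV-1 LTR fragment, a ble fragment and lac-region fragments, appear to be short backbone matches rather than functional elements.

The construct is intended for expressing a light-activatable version of this class A orphan receptor, in which the light-sensing rhodopsin portion allows optical control of GPR153-type signalling where no ligand is known. The depositor notes that it was assembled in two steps and that the flanking sites cannot be used for subcloning.
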