Features (pLannotate 1.2.2; 20 found; start..end, strand, type, name):
     74..453     +  enhancer       CMV enhancer: human cytomegalovirus immediate early enhancer
    454..657     +  promoter       CMV promoter: human cytomegalovirus (CMV) immediate early promoter
    653..686     +  LTR            5' LTR (truncated) (fragment): truncated 5' long terminal repeat (LTR) from HIV-1
    702..720     +  promoter       T7 promoter: promoter for bacteriophage T7 RNA polymerase
    855..1850    +  CDS            RHO: OPSD_BOVIN - Experimental evidence at protein level: Swiss-Prot protein existence level 1. Photoreceptor required for image-forming vision at low light intensity. Required for photoreceptor cell viability after birth (By similarity). Light-induced isomerization of 11-cis to all-trans retinal triggers a conformational change that activates signaling via G- proteins (PubMed:10926528, PubMed:12044163, PubMed:11972040, PubMed:16908857, PubMed:16586416, PubMed:17060607, PubMed:17449675, PubMed:18818650, PubMed:21389983, PubMed:22198838, PubMed:23579341, PubMed:25205354, PubMed:27458239). Subsequent
   2839..3063    +  polyA_signal   bGH poly(A) signal: bovine growth hormone polyadenylation signal
   3067..3088    +  promoter       SV40 promoter (fragment): SV40 enhancer and early promoter
   3109..3537    +  rep_origin     f1 ori (sequence partly withheld): f1 bacteriophage origin of replication; arrow indicates direction of (+) strand synthesis
   3551..3880    +  promoter       SV40 promoter: SV40 enhancer and early promoter
   3947..4738    +  CDS            neo: KKA2_KLEPN - Also known as kan, nptII. Experimental evidence at protein level: Swiss-Prot protein existence level 1. Resistance to kanamycin, neomycin, paromomycin, ribostamycin, butirosin and gentamicin B. From Klebsiella pneumoniae.
   4762..4920    +  CDS            ble (fragment): BLE_KLEPN - Experimental evidence at protein level: Swiss-Prot protein existence level 1. Binding protein with a strong affinity to the bleomycin family of antibiotics. Binds to CL990; an antimitotic-antibiotic compound. From Klebsiella pneumoniae.
   4915..5036    +  polyA_signal   SV40 poly(A) signal: SV40 polyadenylation signal
   5109..5125    -  protein_bind   lac operator: The lac repressor binds to the lac operator to inhibit transcription in E. coli. This inhibition can be relieved by adding lactose or isopropyl-β-D-thiogalactopyranoside (IPTG). lac repressor encoded by lacI
   5133..5163    -  promoter       lac promoter: promoter for the E. coli lac operon
   5178..5199    -  protein_bind   CAP binding site: CAP binding activates transcription in the presence of cAMP. E. coli catabolite activator protein
   5212..5304    -  CDS            lacI (fragment): lac repressor; lacI; The lac repressor binds to the lac operator to inhibit transcription in E. coli. This inhibition can be relieved by adding lactose or isopropyl-β-D-thiogalactopyranoside (IPTG).
   5487..6075    -  rep_origin     ori: high-copy-number ColE1/pMB1/pBR322/pUC origin of replication
   6246..7106    -  CDS            AmpR: β-lactamase; bla; confers resistance to ampicillin, carbenicillin, and related antibiotics
   7107..7211    -  promoter       AmpR promoter: bla
   7270..7322    -  misc_feature   bom (fragment): basis of mobility region from pBR322
>Addgene plasmid #106053 | Opto-GPR153 | addgene full sequence | sequence record 209684 | Addgene NGS Result
AATTGCATGAAGAATCTGCTTAGGGTTAGGCGTTTTGCGCTGCTTCGCGATGTACGGGCCAGATATACGC
GTTGACATTGATTATTGACTAGTTATTAATAGTAATCAATTACGGGGTCATTAGTTCATAGCCCATATAT
GGAGTTCCGCGTTACATAACTTACGGTAAATGGCCCGCCTGGCTGACCGCCCAACGACCCCCGCCCATTG
ACGTCAATAATGACGTATGTTCCCATAGTAACGCCAATAGGGACTTTCCATTGACGTCAATGGGTGGAGT
ATTTACGGTAAACTGCCCACTTGGCAGTACATCAAGTGTATCATATGCCAAGTACGCCCCCTATTGACGT
CAATGACGGTAAATGGCCCGCCTGGCATTATGCCCAGTACATGACCTTATGGGACTTTCCTACTTGGCAG
TACATCTACGTATTAGTCATCGCTATTACCATGGTGATGCGGTTTTGGCAGTACATCAATGGGCGTGGAT
AGCGGTTTGACTCACGGGGATTTCCAAGTCTCCACCCCATTGACGTCAATGGGAGTTTGTTTTGGCACCA
AAATCAACGGGACTTTCCAAAATGTCGTAACAACTCCGCCCCATTGACGCAAATGGGCGGTAGGCGTGTA
CGGTGGGAGGTCTATATAAGCAGAGCTCTCTGGCTAACTAGAGAACCCACTGCTTACTGGCTTATCGAAA
TTAATACGACTCACTATAGGGAGACCCAAGCTGGCTAGCGTTTAAACTTAAGCTTGCCACCATGAAAACG
ATCATCGCCCTGAGCTACATCTTCTGCCTGGTATTCGCCATGTACACCGATATAGAGATGAACAGGCTGG
GAAAGGATAGCCTCATGAACGGGACCGAGGGCCCAAACTTCTACGTGCCTTTCTCCAACAAGACGGGCGT
GGTGCGCAGCCCCTTCGAGGCCCCGCAGTACTACCTGGCGGAGCCATGGCAGTTCTCCATGCTGGCCGCC
TACATGTTCCTGCTGATCATGCTTGGCTTCCCCATCAACTTCCTCACGCTGTACGTCGTTGGCGCCAAGC
AGAAGAAGTGGAAGCCCCTCAACTACATCCTGCTCAACCTGGCCGTGGCCGACCTCTTCATGGTGTTCGG
GGGCTTCACCACCACCCTCTACACCTCTCTGCACGGGTACTTCGTCTTTGGGCCCACGGGCTGCAACCTG
GAGGGCTTCTTTGCCACCTTGGGCGGTGAAATTGCACTGTGGTCCTTGGTGGTCCTGGCCATCGAGCGGT
ACGTGGTGGTGTGCTGGCCTGTCAACTACCGATTGAGCAATGCCAAGAAGCAGGCCATCATGGGCGTCGC
CTTCACCTGGGTCATGGCTCTGGCCTGTGCCGCGCCCCCCCTCGTCGGCTGGTCCAGGTACATCCCGGAG
GGCATGCAGTGCTCGTGCGGGATTGACTACTACACGCCCCACGAGGAAACCAACAATGAGTCGTTCGTCA
TCTACATGTTCGTGGTCCACTTCATCATCCCCCTGATTGTCATATTCTTCTGCTACGGAACGCTGGCCGT
GCAGGTGGGGCGCCAGGCCGACCGCCGCGCCTTCACCGTGCCCACCATCGTGGTGGAGGACGCGCAGGGC
AAGCGGCGCTCCTCCATCGATGGCTCGGAGCCCGCCAAAACCTCTCTGCAGCGCATGGTGATCATCATGG
TCATCGCTTTCCTAATCTGCTGGCTGCCCTACGCTGGGGTGGCGTTCTACATCTTCACCCATCAGGGCTC
TGACTTTGGCCCCATCTTCATGACCATCCCGGCTTTCTTTGCCAAGACTTCTGCCGTCTACAACCCCGTC
ATCTACATCATGATGAACAAGCAGTTCCGCGCTGACCTCAAAGCTGTCCGGGAGAAGTGCATGGCCCTCA
TGGCCAACGACGAGGAGTCAGACGATGAAACCAGCCTGGAAGGTGGCATCTCCCCGGACCTGGTGTTGGA
GCGCTCCCTGGACTATGGCTATGGAGGTGATTTTGTGGCCCTAGATAGGATGGCCAAGTATGAGATCTCC
GCCCTGGAGGGGGGCCTGCCCCAGCTCTACCCACTGCGGCCCTTGCAGGAGGACAAGATGCAATACCTGC
AGGTCCCGCCCACGCGGCGCTTCTCCCACGACGATGCGGACGTGTGGGCCGCCGTCCCGCTGCCCGCCTT
CCTGCCGCGCTGGGGCTCCGGCGAGGACCTGGCCGCCCTGGCGCACCTGGTGCTGCCTGCCGGGCCCGAG
CGGCGCCGCGCCAGCCTCCTGGCCTTCGCGGAGGACGCACCACCGTCCCGCGCGCGCCGCCGCTCGGCCG
AGAGCCTGCTGTCGCTGCGGCCCTCGGCCCTGGATAGCGGCCCGCGGGGAGCCCGCGACTCGCCCCCCGG
CAGCCCGCGCCGCCGCCCCGGGCCCGGCCCCCGCTCCGCCTCGGCCTCGCTGCTGCCCGACGCCTTCGCC
CTGACCGCCTTCGAGTGCGAGCCACAGGCCCTGCGCCGCCCGCCCGGGCCCTTCCCCGCTGCGCCCGCCG
CCCCCGACGGCGCAGATCCCGGAGAGGCCCCGACGCCCCCAAGCAGCGCCCAGCGGAGCCCAGGGCCACG
CCCCTCTGCGCACTCGCACGCCGGCTCTCTGCGCCCCGGCCTGAGCGCGTCGTGGGGCGAGCCCGGGGGG
CTGCGCGCGGCGGGCGGCGGCGGCAGCACCAGCAGCTTCCTGAGTTCCCCCTCCGAGTCCTCGGGCTACG
CCACGCTGCACTCGGACTCGCTGGGCTCCGCGTCCACAGAAACCAGCCAAGTGGCGCCTGCCTAACTCGA
GTCTAGAGGGCCCGTTTAAACCCGCTGATCAGCCTCGACTGTGCCTTCTAGTTGCCAGCCATCTGTTGTT
TGCCCCTCCCCCGTGCCTTCCTTGACCCTGGAAGGTGCCACTCCCACTGTCCTTTCCTAATAAAATGAGG
AAATTGCATCGCATTGTCTGAGTAGGTGTCATTCTATTCTGGGGGGTGGGGTGGGGCAGGACAGCAAGGG
GGAGGATTGGGAAGACAATAGCAGGCATGCTGGGGATGCGGTGGGCTCTATGGCTTCTGAGGCGGAAAGA
ACCAGCTGGGGCTCTAGGGGGTATCCCC
[124 nt withheld, positions 3109-3232]
C
[91 nt withheld, positions 3234-3324]
A
[49 nt withheld, positions 3326-3374]
CCTTTGACGTTGGAGTCCACGTTCTTT
[37 nt withheld, positions 3402-3438]
ACCCTATCTCGGTCTATTCTTTTGATTTATAAGGGATTTTGCCGATTTCGGCCTATTGGTTAAAAAATGA
GCTGATTTAACAAAAATTTAACGCGAATTAATTCTGTGGAATGTGTGTCAGTTAGGGTGTGGAAAGTCCC
CAGGCTCCCCAGCAGGCAGAAGTATGCAAAGCATGCATCTCAATTAGTCAGCAACCAGGTGTGGAAAGTC
CCCAGGCTCCCCAGCAGGCAGAAGTATGCAAAGCATGCATCTCAATTAGTCAGCAACCATAGTCCCGCCC
CTAACTCCGCCCATCCCGCCCCTAACTCCGCCCAGTTCCGCCCATTCTCCGCCCCATGGCTGACTAATTT
TTTTTATTTATGCAGAGGCCGAGGCCGCCTCTGCCTCTGAGCTATTCCAGAAGTAGTGAGGAGGCTTTTT
TGGAGGCCTAGGCTTTTGCAAAAAGCTCCCGGGAGCTTGTATATCCATTTTCGGATCTGATCAAGAGACA
GGATGAGGATCGTTTCGCATGATTGAACAAGATGGATTGCACGCAGGTTCTCCGGCCGCTTGGGTGGAGA
GGCTATTCGGCTATGACTGGGCACAACAGACAATCGGCTGCTCTGATGCCGCCGTGTTCCGGCTGTCAGC
GCAGGGGCGCCCGGTTCTTTTTGTCAAGACCGACCTGTCCGGTGCCCTGAATGAACTGCAGGACGAGGCA
GCGCGGCTATCGTGGCTGGCCACGACGGGCGTTCCTTGCGCAGCTGTGCTCGACGTTGTCACTGAAGCGG
GAAGGGACTGGCTGCTATTGGGCGAAGTGCCGGGGCAGGATCTCCTGTCATCTCACCTTGCTCCTGCCGA
GAAAGTATCCATCATGGCTGATGCAATGCGGCGGCTGCATACGCTTGATCCGGCTACCTGCCCATTCGAC
CACCAAGCGAAACATCGCATCGAGCGAGCACGTACTCGGATGGAAGCCGGTCTTGTCGATCAGGATGATC
TGGACGAAGAGCATCAGGGGCTCGCGCCAGCCGAACTGTTCGCCAGGCTCAAGGCGCGCATGCCCGACGG
CGAGGATCTCGTCGTGACCCATGGCGATGCCTGCTTGCCGAATATCATGGTGGAAAATGGCCGCTTTTCT
GGATTCATCGACTGTGGCCGGCTGGGTGTGGCGGACCGCTATCAGGACATAGCGTTGGCTACCCGTGATA
TTGCTGAAGAGCTTGGCGGCGAATGGGCTGACCGCTTCCTCGTGCTTTACGGTATCGCCGCTCCCGATTC
GCAGCGCATCGCCTTCTATCGCCTTCTTGACGAGTTCTTCTGAGCGGGACTCTGGGGTTCGAAATGACCG
ACCAAGCGACGCCCAACCTGCCATCACGAGATTTCGATTCCACCGCCGCCTTCTATGAAAGGTTGGGCTT
CGGAATCGTTTTCCGGGACGCCGGCTGGATGATCCTCCAGCGCGGGGATCTCATGCTGGAGTTCTTCGCC
CACCCCAACTTGTTTATTGCAGCTTATAATGGTTACAAATAAAGCAATAGCATCACAAATTTCACAAATA
AAGCATTTTTTTCACTGCATTCTAGTTGTGGTTTGTCCAAACTCATCAATGTATCTTATCATGTCTGTAT
ACCGTCGACCTCTAGCTAGAGCTTGGCGTAATCATGGTCATAGCTGTTTCCTGTGTGAAATTGTTATCCG
CTCACAATTCCACACAACATACGAGCCGGAAGCATAAAGTGTAAAGCCTGGGGTGCCTAATGAGTGAGCT
AACTCACATTAATTGCGTTGCGCTCACTGCCCGCTTTCCAGTCGGGAAACCTGTCGTGCCAGCTGCATTA
ATGAATCGGCCAACGCGCGGGGAGAGGCGGTTTGCGTATTGGGCGCTCTTCCGCTTCCTCGCTCACTGAC
TCGCTGCGCTCGGTCGTTCGGCTGCGGCGAGCGGTATCAGCTCACTCAAAGGCGGTAATACGGTTATCCA
CAGAATCAGGGGATAACGCAGGAAAGAACATGTGAGCAAAAGGCCAGCAAAAGGCCAGGAACCGTAAAAA
GGCCGCGTTGCTGGCGTTTTTCCATAGGCTCCGCCCCCCTGACGAGCATCACAAAAATCGACGCTCAAGT
CAGAGGTGGCGAAACCCGACAGGACTATAAAGATACCAGGCGTTTCCCCCTGGAAGCTCCCTCGTGCGCT
CTCCTGTTCCGACCCTGCCGCTTACCGGATACCTGTCCGCCTTTCTCCCTTCGGGAAGCGTGGCGCTTTC
TCATAGCTCACGCTGTAGGTATCTCAGTTCGGTGTAGGTCGTTCGCTCCAAGCTGGGCTGTGTGCACGAA
CCCCCCGTTCAGCCCGACCGCTGCGCCTTATCCGGTAACTATCGTCTTGAGTCCAACCCGGTAAGACACG
ACTTATCGCCACTGGCAGCAGCCACTGGTAACAGGATTAGCAGAGCGAGGTATGTAGGCGGTGCTACAGA
GTTCTTGAAGTGGTGGCCTAACTACGGCTACACTAGAAGAACAGTATTTGGTATCTGCGCTCTGCTGAAG
CCAGTTACCTTCGGAAAAAGAGTTGGTAGCTCTTGATCCGGCAAACAAACCACCGCTGGTAGCGGTGGTT
TTTTTGTTTGCAAGCAGCAGATTACGCGCAGAAAAAAAGGATCTCAAGAAGATCCTTTGATCTTTTCTAC
GGGGTCTGACGCTCAGTGGAACGAAAACTCACGTTAAGGGATTTTGGTCATGAGATTATCAAAAAGGATC
TTCACCTAGATCCTTTTAAATTAAAAATGAAGTTTTAAATCAATCTAAAGTATATATGAGTAAACTTGGT
CTGACAGTTACCAATGCTTAATCAGTGAGGCACCTATCTCAGCGATCTGTCTATTTCGTTCATCCATAGT
TGCCTGACTCCCCGTCGTGTAGATAACTACGATACGGGAGGGCTTACCATCTGGCCCCAGTGCTGCAATG
ATACCGCGAGACCCACGCTCACCGGCTCCAGATTTATCAGCAATAAACCAGCCAGCCGGAAGGGCCGAGC
GCAGAAGTGGTCCTGCAACTTTATCCGCCTCCATCCAGTCTATTAATTGTTGCCGGGAAGCTAGAGTAAG
TAGTTCGCCAGTTAATAGTTTGCGCAACGTTGTTGCCATTGCTACAGGCATCGTGGTGTCACGCTCGTCG
TTTGGTATGGCTTCATTCAGCTCCGGTTCCCAACGATCAAGGCGAGTTACATGATCCCCCATGTTGTGCA
AAAAAGCGGTTAGCTCCTTCGGTCCTCCGATCGTTGTCAGAAGTAAGTTGGCCGCAGTGTTATCACTCAT
GGTTATGGCAGCACTGCATAATTCTCTTACTGTCATGCCATCCGTAAGATGCTTTTCTGTGACTGGTGAG
TACTCAACCAAGTCATTCTGAGAATAGTGTATGCGGCGACCGAGTTGCTCTTGCCCGGCGTCAATACGGG
ATAATACCGCGCCACATAGCAGAACTTTAAAAGTGCTCATCATTGGAAAACGTTCTTCGGGGCGAAAACT
CTCAAGGATCTTACCGCTGTTGAGATCCAGTTCGATGTAACCCACTCGTGCACCCAACTGATCTTCAGCA
TCTTTTACTTTCACCAGCGTTTCTGGGTGAGCAAAAACAGGAAGGCAAAATGCCGCAAAAAAGGGAATAA
GGGCGACACGGAAATGTTGAATACTCATACTCTTCCTTTTTCAATATTATTGAAGCATTTATCAGGGTTA
TTGTCTCATGAGCGGATACATATTTGAATGTATTTAGAAAAATAAACAAATAGGGGTTCCGCGCACATTT
CCCCGAAAAGTGCCACCTGACGTCGACGGATCGGGAGATCTCCCGATCCCCTATGGTGCACTCTCAGTAC
AATCTGCTCTGATGCCGCATAGTTAAGCCAGTATCTGCTCCCTGCTTGTGTGTTGGAGGTCGCTGAGTAG
TGCGCGAGCAAAATTTAAGCTACAACAAGGCAAGGCTTGACCGAC
