>Addgene plasmid #106053 | Opto-GPR153 | depositor partial sequence | sequence record 200816 | Opto-GPR153
ATGAAAACGATCATCGCCCTGAGCTACATCTTCTGCCTGGTATTCGCCATGTACACCGATATAGAGATGA
ACAGGCTGGGAAAGGATAGCCTCATGAACGGGACCGAGGGCCCAAACTTCTACGTGCCTTTCTCCAACAA
GACGGGCGTGGTGCGCAGCCCCTTCGAGGCCCCGCAGTACTACCTGGCGGAGCCATGGCAGTTCTCCATG
CTGGCCGCCTACATGTTCCTGCTGATCATGCTTGGCTTCCCCATCAACTTCCTCACGCTGTACGTCGTTG
GCGCCAAGCAGAAGAAGTGGAAGCCCCTCAACTACATCCTGCTCAACCTGGCCGTGGCCGACCTCTTCAT
GGTGTTCGGGGGCTTCACCACCACCCTCTACACCTCTCTGCACGGGTACTTCGTCTTTGGGCCCACGGGC
TGCAACCTGGAGGGCTTCTTTGCCACCTTGGGCGGTGAAATTGCACTGTGGTCCTTGGTGGTCCTGGCCA
TCGAGCGGTACGTGGTGGTGTGCTGGCCTGTCAACTACCGATTGAGCAATGCCAAGAAGCAGGCCATCAT
GGGCGTCGCCTTCACCTGGGTCATGGCTCTGGCCTGTGCCGCGCCCCCCCTCGTCGGCTGGTCCAGGTAC
ATCCCGGAGGGCATGCAGTGCTCGTGCGGGATTGACTACTACACGCCCCACGAGGAAACCAACAATGAGT
CGTTCGTCATCTACATGTTCGTGGTCCACTTCATCATCCCCCTGATTGTCATATTCTTCTGCTACGGAAC
GCTGGCCGTGCAGGTGGGGCGCCAGGCCGACCGCCGCGCCTTCACCGTGCCCACCATCGTGGTGGAGGAC
GCGCAGGGCAAGCGGCGCTCCTCCATCGATGGCTCGGAGCCCGCCAAAACCTCTCTGCAGCGCATGGTGA
TCATCATGGTCATCGCTTTCCTAATCTGCTGGCTGCCCTACGCTGGGGTGGCGTTCTACATCTTCACCCA
TCAGGGCTCTGACTTTGGCCCCATCTTCATGACCATCCCGGCTTTCTTTGCCAAGACTTCTGCCGTCTAC
AACCCCGTCATCTACATCATGATGAACAAGCAGTTCCGCGCTGACCTCAAAGCTGTCCGGGAGAAGTGCA
TGGCCCTCATGGCCAACGACGAGGAGTCAGACGATGAAACCAGCCTGGAAGGTGGCATCTCCCCGGACCT
GGTGTTGGAGCGCTCCCTGGACTATGGCTATGGAGGTGATTTTGTGGCCCTAGATAGGATGGCCAAGTAT
GAGATCTCCGCCCTGGAGGGGGGCCTGCCCCAGCTCTACCCACTGCGGCCCTTGCAGGAGGACAAGATGC
AATACCTGCAGGTCCCGCCCACGCGGCGCTTCTCCCACGACGATGCGGACGTGTGGGCCGCCGTCCCGCT
GCCCGCCTTCCTGCCGCGCTGGGGCTCCGGCGAGGACCTGGCCGCCCTGGCGCACCTGGTGCTGCCTGCC
GGGCCCGAGCGGCGCCGCGCCAGCCTCCTGGCCTTCGCGGAGGACGCACCACCGTCCCGCGCGCGCCGCC
GCTCGGCCGAGAGCCTGCTGTCGCTGCGGCCCTCGGCCCTGGATAGCGGCCCGCGGGGAGCCCGCGACTC
GCCCCCCGGCAGCCCGCGCCGCCGCCCCGGGCCCGGCCCCCGCTCCGCCTCGGCCTCGCTGCTGCCCGAC
GCCTTCGCCCTGACCGCCTTCGAGTGCGAGCCACAGGCCCTGCGCCGCCCGCCCGGGCCCTTCCCCGCTG
CGCCCGCCGCCCCCGACGGCGCAGATCCCGGAGAGGCCCCGACGCCCCCAAGCAGCGCCCAGCGGAGCCC
AGGGCCACGCCCCTCTGCGCACTCGCACGCCGGCTCTCTGCGCCCCGGCCTGAGCGCGTCGTGGGGCGAG
CCCGGGGGGCTGCGCGCGGCGGGCGGCGGCGGCAGCACCAGCAGCTTCCTGAGTTCCCCCTCCGAGTCCT
CGGGCTACGCCACGCTGCACTCGGACTCGCTGGGCTCCGCGTCCACAGAAACCAGCCAAGTGGCGCCTGC
CTAA
